>Addgene plasmid #136135 | L1_Cas9-Ck4 | addgene full sequence | sequence record 275262 | Addgene NGS Result
TAACTACGGCTACACTAGAAGGACAGTATTTGGTATCTGCGCTCTGCTGAAGCCAGTTACCTTCGGAAAA
AGAGTTGGTAGCTCTTGATCCGGCAAACAAACCACCGCTGGTAGCGGTGGTTTTTTTGTTTGCAAGCAGC
AGATTACGCGCAGAAAAAAAGGATCTCAAGAAGATCCTTTGATCTTTTCTACGGGGTCTGACGCTCAGTG
GAACGAAAACTCACGTTAAGGGATTTTGGTCATGCATTCTAGGTGATTAGAAAAACTCATCGAGCATCAA
ATGAAACTGCAATTTATTCATATCAGGATTATCAATACCATATTTTTGAAAAAGCCGTTTCTGTAATGAA
GGAGAAAACTCACCGAGGCAGTTCCATAGGATGGCAAGATCCTGGTATCGGTCTGCGATTCCGACTCGTC
CAACATCAATACAACCTATTAATTTCCCCTCGTCAAAAATAAGGTTATCAAGTGAGAAATCACCATGAGT
GACGACTGAATCCGGTGAGAATGGCAAAAGTTTATGCATTTCTTTCCAGACTTGTTCAACAGGCCAGCCA
TTACGCTCGTCATCAAAATCACTCGCATCAACCAAACCGTTATTCATTCGTGATTGCGCCTGAGCGAGTC
GAAATACGCGATCGCTGTTAAAAGGACAATTACAAACAGGAATCGAATGCAACCGGCGCAGGAACACTGC
CAGCGCATCAACAATATTTTCACCTGAATCAGGATATTCTTCTAATACCTGGAATGCTGTTTTCCCTGGG
ATCGCAGTGGTGAGTAACCATGCATCATCAGGAGTACGGATAAAATGCTTGATGGTCGGAAGAGGCATAA
ATTCCGTCAGCCAGTTTAGTCTGACCATCTCATCTGTAACATCATTGGCAACGCTACCTTTGCCATGTTT
CAGAAACAACTCTGGCGCATCGGGCTTCCCATACAATCGGTAGATTGTCGCACCTGATTGCCCGACATTA
TCGCGAGCCCATTTATACCCATATAAATCAGCATCCATGTTGGAATTTAATCGCGGCCTTGAGCAAGACG
TTTCCCGTTGAATATGGCTCATAACAGAACTTATTATTTCCTTCCTCTTTTCTACAGTATTTAAAGATAC
CCCAAGAAGCTAATTATAACAAGACGAACTCCAATTCACTGTTCCTTGCATTCTAAAACCTTAAATACCA
GAAAACAGCTTTTTCAAAGTTGTTTTCAAAGTTGGCGTATAACATAGTATCGACGGAGCCGATTTTGAAA
CCGCGGTGATCACAGGCAGCAACGCTCTGTCATCGTTACAATCAACATGCTACCCTCCGCGAGATCATCC
GTGTTTCAAACCCGGCAGCTTAGTTGCCGTTCTTCCGAATAGCATCGGTAACATGAGCAAAGTCTGCCGC
CTTACAACGGCTCTCCCGCTGACGCCGTCCCGGACTGATGGGCTGCCTGTATCGAGTGGTGATTTTGTGC
CGAGCTGCCGGTCGGGGAGCTGTTGGCTGGCTGGTGGCAGGATATATTGTGGTGTAAACATAACGAATTG
CTCTTCACAGAGGAGCAAATGAGTCACACACATTGTTGAGAGACATATCAAAATAACTCAATTGTAAGGT
AAGTTGATAGATTTCCCAGTTAAATGCATTATTTTAACAATATTTGTATCTCAAATTTTCAAAATCATAT
CAAATTTGCAGATCTTGATGATGATTCACAACTCTGTCTTCGATTTTTGATTGTTAACGGGTATCGATAT
TTGGGTAACTTAAAAAGAATTTGCTAAAGATCTTAAAAAACAGATTAAAAAAACCTTTCAAAATAGCTAA
TCCTTTAAATCCGTTTCACAATATAATGCTCATTGATGATAATCGAAAAGATTCCATTTTAAAGTGCATA
TAAATTGCTTAATTATCTCTTTCTGTCTCGTAATATTTTGTTCTCTCCTATTGGATCGGACCCGCATCTT
CTCGATCAGTTCACTATACTAATATTTGGTCAACTTCAAGAGAGATTAGAACTTCGTTCTCCAAAGTGTA
AAGGCCGACAAGCAGAAAAGGAAACTTCAATCAGAAGCCTTCTAGGTTTTCCCGCGTCCCAAAAAGCGAA
GGGAGGACGGGGAGGACGGTGAGGCCAGAAGAAGAAAGCAACAGTAAAATCTCATGTGATTGCGTGCATG
TCATGGATCTATGGGATGCTAGTCCACCGTTTGGAAGTATGTGCAGAAGGAGAAAGGCGCGGGAGGCCAA
AAGCGACTTCGGCCACCTCTCTACTTTCTAGAAAGTTTGCTCGCAGCTTGTAATAAGCGCGGAAAAGGTA
CTCGAAAAACCGGAGCAATCGGTGTGGTATCAGCAGTCGGGTTCGCTAAACCTACGTCTTCTTATTTTGG
AATGTTAAATTGAAAGGGCGTGCCGGCCCTAAGCACGGACGATGTGACAGACGGAGGAGTGTGAGCAATT
CGGATGACGATGCTGGCCGGCAGTCACGACAAAGAGTCCGAAGGGGCATGGACAGGGCAATATATAAATG
GAAAAGAGGCTTTGAATATTCCTAACCCTTCGTCGTCGGCCTCCCAACTTGCCCTCGCATGCTGAATTGG
CCGCCTATCTGCGAATGGCCGGCCGCCGACCCTAAGTCGCAATAACTTGAACGGAGCCGATGCAAAGTCC
TTATCGAACGCTCGTTATTATAAACGGGGCAGACCTAGGTATTTAATTATATCAAAACCCTCCGCAATTT
CGCTAATCATTCCCTAATTTCTTCTACTTTGGCGTCTAGTGCTGTGGTCGCGCTTGCTCTCAAAGCTCGC
TGGGAGGCAGTGGAGCGTCTGGCTTAAAATCGATCGCCGCAACCCTAGAGTTCCTTTCACTTCTTTCTCT
CTTGCGTGGAGAGCATCGACATCGAGGAGCTGCTACTTGTCTTCTGGTATGCGCCTTGTGCCCTCGTCTC
TGTACGTCGTTACGATTGCTCGATATTGTGATTGTCTAGACCTGAAACCCGACTGGAGCTTTTACGTGGT
GTCGATTGGGGCCTCGAGCGAGTGATTTTTTAGGTTCGTTTTAGCCAAGTACATCCCACTTTGGTCAGTC
CTGTTATCTCGGTAAGGTGTTCAGTTCGGTCACTGGTGCGGAGGTGCCTCGTAAGTTTCCTGCATGATAG
ATTTGTCTATCCTTGACTTGAAGAGGAGTCGAAGGTCAGCGAGGTTGGCTGTGTGCTATGGACGTCGGTG
CTCCTTGGTTCCGTGCTTCTATGGGTGTTGCCTCAACAGTATTGATGTGCCTGCAGAAAGGTTGTCACCA
ATGGATAAGAAGTACTCTATCGGACTCGATATCGGAACTAACTCTGTGGGATGGGCTGTGATCACCGATG
AGTACAAGGTGCCATCTAAGAAGTTCAAGGTTCTCGGAAACACCGATAGGCACTCTATCAAGAAAAACCT
TATCGGTGCTCTCCTCTTCGATTCTGGTGAAACTGCTGAGGCTACCAGACTCAAGAGAACCGCTAGAAGA
AGGTACACCAGAAGAAAGAACAGGATCTGCTACCTCCAAGAGATCTTCTCTAACGAGATGGCTAAAGTGG
ATGATTCATTCTTCCACAGGCTCGAAGAGTCATTCCTCGTGGAAGAAGATAAGAAGCACGAGAGGCACCC
TATCTTCGGAAACATCGTTGATGAGGTGGCATACCACGAGAAGTACCCTACTATCTACCACCTCAGAAAG
AAGCTCGTTGATTCTACTGATAAGGCTGATCTCAGGCTCATCTACCTCGCTCTCGCTCACATGATCAAGT
TCAGAGGACACTTCCTCATCGAGGGTGATCTCAACCCTGATAACTCTGATGTGGATAAGTTGTTCATCCA
GCTCGTGCAGACCTACAACCAGCTTTTCGAAGAGAACCCTATCAACGCTTCAGGTGTGGATGCTAAGGCT
ATCCTCTCTGCTAGGCTCTCTAAGTCAAGAAGGCTTGAGAACCTCATTGCTCAGCTCCCTGGTGAGAAGA
AGAACGGACTTTTCGGAAACTTGATCGCTCTCTCTCTCGGACTCACCCCTAACTTCAAGTCTAACTTCGA
TCTCGCTGAGGATGCAAAGCTCCAGCTCTCAAAGGATACCTACGATGATGATCTCGATAACCTCCTCGCT
CAGATCGGAGATCAGTACGCTGATTTGTTCCTCGCTGCTAAGAACCTCTCTGATGCTATCCTCCTCAGTG
ATATCCTCAGAGTGAACACCGAGATCACCAAGGCTCCACTCTCAGCTTCTATGATCAAGAGATACGATGA
GCACCACCAGGATCTCACACTTCTCAAGGCTCTTGTTAGACAGCAGCTCCCAGAGAAGTACAAAGAGATT
TTCTTCGATCAGTCTAAGAACGGATACGCTGGTTACATCGATGGTGGTGCATCTCAAGAAGAGTTCTACA
AGTTCATCAAGCCTATCCTCGAGAAGATGGATGGAACCGAGGAACTCCTCGTGAAGCTCAATAGAGAGGA
TCTTCTCAGAAAGCAGAGGACCTTCGATAACGGATCTATCCCTCATCAGATCCACCTCGGAGAGTTGCAC
GCTATCCTTAGAAGGCAAGAGGATTTCTACCCATTCCTCAAGGATAACAGGGAAAAGATTGAGAAGATTC
TCACCTTCAGAATCCCTTACTACGTGGGACCTCTCGCTAGAGGAAACTCAAGATTCGCTTGGATGACCAG
AAAGTCTGAGGAAACCATCACCCCTTGGAACTTCGAAGAGGTGGTGGATAAGGGTGCTAGTGCTCAGTCT
TTCATCGAGAGGATGACCAACTTCGATAAGAACCTTCCAAACGAGAAGGTGCTCCCTAAGCACTCTTTGC
TCTACGAGTACTTCACCGTGTACAACGAGTTGACCAAGGTTAAGTACGTGACCGAGGGAATGAGGAAGCC
TGCTTTTTTGTCAGGTGAGCAAAAGAAGGCTATCGTTGATCTCTTGTTCAAGACCAACAGAAAGGTGACC
GTGAAGCAGCTCAAAGAGGATTACTTCAAGAAAATCGAGTGCTTCGATTCAGTTGAGATTTCTGGTGTTG
AGGATAGGTTCAACGCATCTCTCGGAACCTACCACGATCTCCTCAAGATCATTAAGGATAAGGATTTCTT
GGATAACGAGGAAAACGAGGATATCTTGGAGGATATCGTTCTTACCCTCACCCTCTTTGAAGATAGAGAG
ATGATTGAAGAAAGGCTCAAGACCTACGCTCATCTCTTCGATGATAAGGTGATGAAGCAGTTGAAGAGAA
GAAGATACACTGGTTGGGGAAGGCTCTCAAGAAAGCTCATTAACGGAATCAGGGATAAGCAGTCTGGAAA
GACAATCCTTGATTTCCTCAAGTCTGATGGATTCGCTAACAGAAACTTCATGCAGCTCATCCACGATGAT
TCTCTCACCTTTAAAGAGGATATCCAGAAGGCTCAGGTTTCAGGACAGGGTGATAGTCTCCATGAGCATA
TCGCTAACCTCGCTGGATCTCCTGCAATCAAGAAGGGAATCCTCCAGACTGTGAAGGTTGTGGATGAGTT
GGTGAAGGTGATGGGAAGGCATAAGCCTGAGAACATCGTGATCGAAATGGCTAGAGAGAACCAGACCACT
CAGAAGGGACAGAAGAACTCTAGGGAAAGGATGAAGAGGATCGAGGAAGGTATCAAAGAGCTTGGATCTC
AGATCCTCAAAGAGCACCCTGTTGAGAACACTCAGCTCCAGAATGAGAAGCTCTACCTCTACTACCTCCA
GAACGGAAGGGATATGTATGTGGATCAAGAGTTGGATATCAACAGGCTCTCTGATTACGATGTTGATCAT
ATCGTGCCACAGTCATTCTTGAAGGATGATTCTATCGATAACAAGGTGCTCACCAGGTCTGATAAGAACA
GGGGTAAGAGTGATAACGTGCCAAGTGAAGAGGTTGTGAAGAAAATGAAGAACTATTGGAGGCAGCTCCT
CAACGCTAAGCTCATCACTCAGAGAAAGTTCGATAACTTGACTAAGGCTGAGAGGGGAGGACTCTCTGAA
TTGGATAAGGCAGGATTCATCAAGAGGCAGCTTGTGGAAACCAGGCAGATCACTAAGCACGTTGCACAGA
TCCTCGATTCTAGGATGAACACCAAGTACGATGAGAACGATAAGTTGATCAGGGAAGTGAAGGTTATCAC
CCTCAAGTCAAAGCTCGTGTCTGATTTCAGAAAGGATTTCCAATTCTACAAGGTGAGGGAAATCAACAAC
TACCACCACGCTCACGATGCTTACCTTAACGCTGTTGTTGGAACCGCTCTCATCAAGAAGTATCCTAAGC
TCGAGTCAGAGTTCGTGTACGGTGATTACAAGGTGTACGATGTGAGGAAGATGATCGCTAAGTCTGAGCA
AGAGATCGGAAAGGCTACCGCTAAGTATTTCTTCTACTCTAACATCATGAATTTCTTCAAGACCGAGATT
ACCCTCGCTAACGGTGAGATCAGAAAGAGGCCACTCATCGAGACAAACGGTGAAACAGGTGAGATCGTGT
GGGATAAGGGAAGGGATTTCGCTACCGTTAGAAAGGTGCTCTCTATGCCACAGGTGAACATCGTTAAGAA
AACCGAGGTGCAGACCGGTGGATTCTCTAAAGAGTCTATCCTCCCTAAGAGGAACTCTGATAAGCTCATT
GCTAGGAAGAAGGATTGGGACCCTAAGAAATACGGTGGTTTCGATTCTCCTACCGTGGCTTACTCTGTTC
TCGTTGTGGCTAAGGTTGAGAAGGGAAAGAGTAAGAAGCTCAAGTCTGTTAAGGAACTTCTCGGAATCAC
TATCATGGAAAGGTCATCTTTCGAGAAGAACCCAATCGATTTCCTCGAGGCTAAGGGATACAAAGAGGTT
AAGAAGGATCTCATCATCAAGCTCCCAAAGTACTCACTCTTCGAACTCGAGAACGGTAGAAAGAGGATGC
TCGCTTCTGCTGGTGAGCTTCAAAAGGGAAACGAGCTTGCTCTCCCATCTAAGTACGTTAACTTTCTTTA
CCTCGCTTCTCACTACGAGAAGTTGAAGGGATCTCCAGAAGATAACGAGCAGAAGCAACTTTTCGTTGAG
CAGCACAAGCACTACTTGGATGAGATCATCGAGCAGATCTCTGAGTTCTCTAAAAGGGTGATCCTCGCTG
ATGCAAACCTCGATAAGGTGTTGTCTGCTTACAACAAGCACAGAGATAAGCCTATCAGGGAACAGGCAGA
GAACATCATCCATCTCTTCACCCTTACCAACCTCGGTGCTCCTGCTGCTTTCAAGTACTTCGATACAACC
ATCGATAGGAAGAGATACACCTCTACCAAAGAAGTGCTCGATGCTACCCTCATCCATCAGTCTATCACTG
GACTCTACGAGACTAGGATCGATCTCTCACAGCTCGGTGGTGATTCAAGGGCTGATCCTAAGAAGAAGAG
GAAGGTTTGAGCTTGAGCTCGAATTTCCCCGATCGTTCAAACATTTGGCAATAAAGTTTCTTAAGATTGA
ATCCTGTTGCCGGTCTTGCGATGATTATCATATAATTTCTGTTGAATTACGTTAAGCATGTAATAATTAA
CATGTAATGCATGACGTTATTTATGAGATGGGTTTTTATGATTAGAGTCCCGCAATTATACATTTAATAC
GCGATAGAAAACAAAATATAGCGCGCAAACTAGGATAAATTATCGCGCGCGGTGTCATCTATGTTACTAG
ATCGATCCGTATCGATAGCCTCTAGCTAGAGTCGATCGACAAGCTCGAGTTTCTCCATAATAATGTGTGA
GTAGTTCCCAGATAAGGGAATTAGGGTTCCTATAGGGTTTCGCTCATGTGTTGAGCATATAAGAAACCCT
TAGTATGTATTTGTATTTGTAAAATACTTCTATCAATAAAATTTCTAATTCCTAAAATCAAAATCCAGTA
CTAAAATCCAGATCGCTAGGTTGAAGAGCAATTCTGACAGGATATATTGGCGGGTAAACCTAAGAGAAAA
GAGCGTTTATTAGAATAATCGGATATTTAAAAGGGCGTGAAAAGGTTTATCCGTTCGTCCATTTGTATGT
GCATGCCAACCACAGGGTTCCCCTCGGGATCAAAGTACTTTGATCCAACCCCTCCGCTGCTATAGTGCAG
TCGGCTTCTGACGTTCAGTGCAGCCGTCATCTGAAAACGACATGTCGCACAAGTCCTAAGTTACGCGACA
GGCTGCCGCCCTGCCCTTTTCCTGGCGTTTTCTTGTCGCGTGTTTTAGTCGCATAAAGTAGAATACTTGC
GACTAGAACCGGAGACATTACGCCATGAACAAGAGCGCCGCCGCTGGCCTGCTGGGCTATGCCCGCGTCA
GCACCGACGACCAGGACTTGACCAACCAACGGGCCGAACTGCACGCGGCCGGCTGCACCAAGCTGTTTTC
CGAGAAGATCACCGGCACCAGGCGCGACCGCCCGGAGCTGGCCAGGATGCTTGACCACCTACGCCCTGGC
GACGTTGTGACAGTGACCAGGCTAGACCGCCTGGCCCGCAGCACCCGCGACCTACTGGACATTGCCGAGC
GCATCCAGGAGGCCGGCGCGGGCCTGCGTAGCCTGGCAGAGCCGTGGGCCGACACCACCACGCCGGCCGG
CCGCATGGTGTTGACCGTGTTCGCCGGCATTGCCGAGTTCGAGCGTTCCCTAATCATCGACCGCACCCGG
AGCGGGCGCGAGGCCGCCAAGGCCCGAGGCGTGAAGTTTGGCCCCCGCCCTACCCTCACCCCGGCACAGA
TCGCGCACGCCCGCGAGCTGATCGACCAGGAAGGCCGCACCGTGAAAGAGGCGGCTGCACTGCTTGGCGT
GCATCGCTCGACCCTGTACCGCGCACTTGAGCGCAGCGAGGAAGTGACGCCCACCGAGGCCAGGCGGCGC
GGTGCCTTCCGTGAGGACGCATTGACCGAGGCCGACGCCCTGGCGGCCGCCGAGAATGAACGCCAAGAGG
AACAAGCATGAAACCGCACCAGGACGGCCAGGACGAACCGTTTTTCATTACCGAAGAGATCGAGGCGGAG
ATGATCGCGGCCGGGTACGTGTTCGAGCCGCCCGCGCACCTCTCAACCGTGCGGCTGCATGAAATCCTGG
CCGGTTTGTCTGATGCCAAGCTGGCGGCCTGGCCGGCCAGCTTGGCCGCTGAAGAAACCGAGCGCCGCCG
TCTAAAAAGGTGATGTGTATTTGAGTAAAACAGCTTGCGTCATGCGGTCGCTGCGTATATGATGCGATGA
GTAAATAAACAAATACGCAAGGGGAACGCATGAAGGTTATCGCTGTACTTAACCAGAAAGGCGGGTCAGG
CAAGACGACCATCGCAACCCATCTAGCCCGCGCCCTGCAACTCGCCGGGGCCGATGTTCTGTTAGTCGAT
TCCGATCCCCAGGGCAGTGCCCGCGATTGGGCGGCCGTGCGGGAAGATCAACCGCTAACCGTTGTCGGCA
TCGACCGCCCGACGATTGACCGCGACGTGAAGGCCATCGGCCGGCGCGACTTCGTAGTGATCGACGGAGC
GCCCCAGGCGGCGGACTTGGCTGTGTCCGCGATCAAGGCAGCCGACTTCGTGCTGATTCCGGTGCAGCCA
AGCCCTTACGACATATGGGCCACCGCCGACCTGGTGGAGCTGGTTAAGCAGCGCATTGAGGTCACGGATG
GAAGGCTACAAGCGGCCTTTGTCGTGTCGCGGGCGATCAAAGGCACGCGCATCGGCGGTGAGGTTGCCGA
GGCGCTGGCCGGGTACGAGCTGCCCATTCTTGAGTCCCGTATCACGCAGCGCGTGAGCTACCCAGGCACT
GCCGCCGCCGGCACAACCGTTCTTGAATCAGAACCCGAGGGCGACGCTGCCCGCGAGGTCCAGGCGCTGG
CCGCTGAAATTAAATCAAAACTCATTTGAGTTAATGAGGTAAAGAGAAAATGAGCAAAAGCACAAACACG
CTAAGTGCCGGCCGTCCGAGCGCACGCAGCAGCAAGGCTGCAACGTTGGCCAGCCTGGCAGACACGCCAG
CCATGAAGCGGGTCAACTTTCAGTTGCCGGCGGAGGATCACACCAAGCTGAAGATGTACGCGGTACGCCA
AGGCAAGACCATTACCGAGCTGCTATCTGAATACATCGCGCAGCTACCAGAGTAAATGAGCAAATGAATA
AATGAGTAGATGAATTTTAGCGGCTAAAGGAGGCGGCATGGAAAATCAAGAACAACCAGGCACCGACGCC
GTGGAATGCCCCATGTGTGGAGGAACGGGCGGTTGGCCAGGCGTAAGCGGCTGGGTTGCCTGCCGGCCCT
GCAATGGCACTGGAACCCCCAAGCCCGAGGAATCGGCGTGAGCGGTCGCAAACCATCCGGCCCGGTACAA
ATCGGCGCGGCGCTGGGTGATGACCTGGTGGAGAAGTTGAAGGCCGCGCAGGCCGCCCAGCGGCAACGCA
TCGAGGCAGAAGCACGCCCCGGTGAATCGTGGCAAGCGGCCGCTGATCGAATCCGCAAAGAATCCCGGCA
ACCGCCGGCAGCCGGTGCGCCGTCGATTAGGAAGCCGCCCAAGGGCGACGAGCAACCAGATTTTTTCGTT
CCGATGCTCTATGACGTGGGCACCCGCGATAGTCGCAGCATCATGGACGTGGCCGTTTTCCGTCTGTCGA
AGCGTGACCGACGAGCTGGCGAGGTGATCCGCTACGAGCTTCCAGACGGGCACGTAGAGGTTTCCGCAGG
GCCGGCCGGCATGGCCAGTGTGTGGGATTACGACCTGGTACTGATGGCGGTTTCCCATCTAACCGAATCC
ATGAACCGATACCGGGAAGGGAAGGGAGACAAGCCCGGCCGCGTGTTCCGTCCACACGTTGCGGACGTAC
TCAAGTTCTGCCGGCGAGCCGATGGCGGAAAGCAGAAAGACGACCTGGTAGAAACCTGCATTCGGTTAAA
CACCACGCACGTTGCCATGCAGCGTACGAAGAAGGCCAAGAACGGCCGCCTGGTGACGGTATCCGAGGGT
GAAGCCTTGATTAGCCGCTACAAGATCGTAAAGAGCGAAACCGGGCGGCCGGAGTACATCGAGATCGAGC
TAGCTGATTGGATGTACCGCGAGATCACAGAAGGCAAGAACCCGGACGTGCTGACGGTTCACCCCGATTA
CTTTTTGATCGATCCCGGCATCGGCCGTTTTCTCTACCGCCTGGCACGCCGCGCCGCAGGCAAGGCAGAA
GCCAGATGGTTGTTCAAGACGATCTACGAACGCAGTGGCAGCGCCGGAGAGTTCAAGAAGTTCTGTTTCA
CCGTGCGCAAGCTGATCGGGTCAAATGACCTGCCGGAGTACGATTTGAAGGAGGAGGCGGGGCAGGCTGG
CCCGATCCTAGTCATGCGCTACCGCAACCTGATCGAGGGCGAAGCATCCGCCGGTTCCTAATGTACGGAG
CAGATGCTAGGGCAAATTGCCCTAGCAGGGGAAAAAGGTCGAAAAGGACTCTTTCCTGTGGATAGCACGT
ACATTGGGAACCCAAAGCCGTACATTGGGAACCGGAACCCGTACATTGGGAACCCAAAGCCGTACATTGG
GAACCGGTCACACATGTAAGTGACTGATATAAAAGAGAAAAAAGGCGATTTTTCCGCCTAAAACTCTTTA
AAACTTATTAAAACTCTTAAAACCCGCCTGGCCTGTGCATAACTGTCTGGCCAGCGCACAGCCGAAGTGC
TGCAAAAAGCGCCTACCCTTCGGTCGCTGCGCTCCCTACGCCCCGCCGCTTCGCGTCGGCCTATCGCGGC
CGCTGGCCGCTCAAAAATGGCTGGCCTACGGCCAGGCAATCTACCAGGGCGCGGACAAGCCGCGCCGTCG
CCACTCGACCGCCGGCGCCCACATCAAGGCACCCTGCCTCGCGCGTTTCGGTGATGACGGTGAAAACCTC
TGACACATGCAGCTCCCGGTGACGGTCACAGCTTGTCTGTAAGCGGATGCCGGGAGCAGACAAGCCCGTC
AGGGCGCGTCAGCGGGTGTTGGCGGGTGTCGGGGCGCAGCCATGACCCAGTCACGTAGCGATAGCGGAGT
GTATACTGGCTTAACTATGCGGCATCAGAGCAGATTGTACTGAGAGTGCACCATATGCGGTGTGAAATAC
CGCACAGATGCGTAAGGAGAAAATACCGCATCAGGCGCTCATCCGCTTCCTCGCTCACTGACTCGCTGCG
CTCGGTCGTTCGGCTGCGGCGAGCGGTATCAGCTCACTCAAAGGCGGTAATACGGTTATCCACAGAATCA
GGGGATAACGCAGGAAAGAACATGTGAGCAAAAGGCCAGCAAAAGGCCAGGAACCGTAAAAAGGCCGCGT
TGCTGGCGTTTTTCCATAGGCTCCGCCCCCCTGACGAGCATCACAAAAATCGACGCTCAAGTCAGAGGTG
GCGAAACCCGACAGGACTATAAAGATACCAGGCGTTTCCCCCTGGAAGCTCCCTCGTGCGCTCTCCTGTT
CCGACCCTGCCGCTTACCGGATACCTGTCCGCCTTTCTCCCTTCGGAAAGCGTGGCGCTTTCTCATAGCT
CACGCTGTAGGTATCTCAGTTCGGTGTAGGTCGTTCGCTCCAAGCTGGGCTGTGTGCACGAACCCCCCGT
TCAGCCCGACCGCTGCGCCTTATCCGGTAACTATCGTCTTGAGTCCAACCCGGTAAGACACGACTTATCG
CCACTGGCAGCAGCCACTGGTAACAGGATTAGCAGAGCGAGGTATGTAGGCGGTGCTACAGAGTTCTTGA
AGTGGTGGCC
Features (pLannotate 1.2.2; 13 found; start..end, strand, type, name):
    257..1072    -  CDS            KanR: aminoglycoside phosphotransferase; aph(3')-Ia; confers resistance to kanamycin in bacteria or G418 (Geneticin®) in eukaryotes
   1505..1529    +  misc_feature   LB T-DNA repeat: left border repeat from nopaline C58 T-DNA
   3291..7394    +  CDS            cas9: CAS9_STRP1 - Also known as csn1 From Streptococcus pyogenes serotype M1.
   7451..7703    +  terminator     NOS terminator: nopaline synthase terminator and poly(A) signal
   7750..7924    +  polyA_signal   CaMV poly(A) signal: cauliflower mosaic virus polyadenylation signal
   7945..7969    +  misc_feature   RB T-DNA repeat: right border repeat from nopaline C58 T-DNA
   8309..8710    +  CDS            Y4CG_SINFN (fragment): Protein inferred from homology: Swiss-Prot protein existence level 3. From Sinorhizobium fredii (strain NBRC 101917 / NGR234).
   9270..9899    +  CDS            pVS1 StaA: stability protein from the Pseudomonas plasmid pVS1 (Heeb et al., 2000)
  10328..11401   +  CDS            pVS1 RepA: replication protein from the Pseudomonas plasmid pVS1 (Heeb et al., 2000)
  11467..11661   +  rep_origin     pVS1 oriV: origin of replication for the Pseudomonas plasmid pVS1 (Heeb et al., 2000)
  11864..11903   +  CDS            rop (fragment): Rop protein, which maintains plasmids at low copy number; rop
  12005..12145   +  misc_feature   bom: basis of mobility region from pBR322
  12331..169     -  rep_origin     ori (across the origin): high-copy-number ColE1/pMB1/pBR322/pUC origin of replication
