[The description below was written by a language model from this plasmid's Addgene catalogue record and pLannotate feature annotations shown in this document.]
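Description:
L1_Cas9-Ck4 is a Level 1 (L1) transcription-unit plasmid from a modular, SapI/BsaI-based plant synthetic biology assembly system developed for the liverwort Marchantia polymorpha. It is built in the pCk4 acceptor backbone, which places the unit in position 4 so that it can be combined with other L1 modules into Level 2 (L2) CRISPR vectors. The backbone is a binary-type vector of about 12.7 kb. It carries a high-copy ColE1/pUC-type origin with the pBR322 bom region for propagation in E. coli. It also has the pVS1 replication and stability functions (oriV, RepA, StaA), which allow maintenance in Agrobacterium. Selection in bacteria is by kanamycin through an aph(3')-Ia aminoglycoside phosphotransferase gene. Nopaline-type left and right T-DNA border repeats flank the payload.

The insert is recorded as p5-MpEF1a:Cas9_3tNos-35S. In this unit the Marchantia EF1α promoter/5′ region drives a Streptococcus pyogenes Cas9 coding sequence, described in the record as an Arabidopsis codon-optimised version (AtcoCas9). A double terminator follows, made up of the nopaline synthase terminator and the CaMV 35S polyadenylation signal. The annotation detects the Cas9 ORF and both terminator elements between the borders. It does not label the promoter, which presumably lies in the unannotated stretch between the left border and the Cas9 start. The parts were domesticated to remove internal BsaI and SapI sites, and the SapI cloning sites were destroyed during assembly. No plant selection marker or guide RNA cassette is annotated here, and these would be supplied by other modules at the L2 stage. The plasmid's recorded use is to provide the Cas9 expression unit for multi-gene genome-editing constructs.
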