Addgene plasmid #136135: L1_Cas9-Ck4
Purpose: L1 in position 4, for AtcoCas9 (Puchta) expression in L2 CRISPR vectors
Depositing lab: Jim Haseloff. Depositing organization: University of Cambridge. Publication: Systematic tools for reprogramming plant gene expression in a simple model, Marchantia polymorpha. Sauret-Gueto S, Frangedakis E, Silvestri L, Rebmann M, Tomaselli M, Markel K, Delmans M, West A, Patron NJ, Haseloff J. ACS Synth Biol. 2020 Mar 12. doi: 10.1021/acssynbio.9b00511. PubMed 32163700.
Backbone
  Vector backbone: pCk4
  Vector type: Plant Expression, Synthetic Biology
Growth in bacteria
  Bacterial resistance: Kanamycin, 50 μg/mL
  Growth temperature: 37°C
  Growth strain: DH5alpha
  Copy number: High Copy
Gene/Insert
  Gene/Insert name: p5-MpEF1a:Cas9_3tNos-35S
  Species: Marchantia polymorpha
  Mutation: BsaI/ SapI domesticated
  Cloning method: Restriction Enzyme; 5′ cloning site SapI (destroyed during cloning); 3′ cloning site SapI (destroyed during cloning)
  Sequencing primers: 5′ n/a
Terms and licenses: Academic/Nonprofit Terms; Industry Terms: Not Available to Industry
Depositor comments: Please visit https://www.biorxiv.org/content/10.1101/2020.02.29.971002v1 for bioRxiv preprint.
How to cite: L1_Cas9-Ck4 was a gift from Jim Haseloff (Addgene plasmid # 136135 ; http://n2t.net/addgene:136135 ; RRID:Addgene_136135)
